Addgene plasmid #195387: sfCherry11-Ex1-17-PTPN22
Purpose: Mammalian expression of a human PTPN22 mutant (exon 1-17) with sfCherry(11) tag
Depositing lab: Patrick Concannon. Depositing organization: University of Florida.
Backbone
  Vector backbone: pCMV-Tag2
  Vector type: Mammalian Expression
Growth in bacteria
  Bacterial resistance: Kanamycin, 50 μg/mL
  Growth temperature: 37°C
  Growth strain: DH5alpha
  Copy number: Unknown
Gene/Insert
  Gene/Insert name: PTPN22
  Species: H. sapiens (human)
  Mutation: PTPN22 mutant containing exon 1 to 17
  Entrez Gene: PTPN22 (a.k.a. LYP, LYP1, LYP2, PEP, PTPN22.5, PTPN22.6, PTPN8)
  Tag / fusion protein: sfCherry(11) (N terminal on backbone)
  Cloning method: Restriction Enzyme; 5′ cloning site unknown (unknown if destroyed); 3′ cloning site unknown (unknown if destroyed)
Terms and licenses: Academic/Nonprofit Terms; Industry Terms: Not Available to Industry
How to cite: sfCherry11-Ex1-17-PTPN22 was a gift from Patrick Concannon (Addgene plasmid # 195387 ; http://n2t.net/addgene:195387 ; RRID:Addgene_195387)
