[The description below was written by a language model from this plasmid's Addgene catalogue record and pLannotate feature annotations shown in this document.]
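Description:
sfCherry11-Ex1-17-PTPN22 is a mammalian expression plasmid of about 6.5 kb built on the pCMV-Tag2 backbone. It encodes a human PTPN22 variant limited to exons 1 to 17, fused at its N terminus to the sfCherry(11) tag. PTPN22 (also called LYP) is a protein tyrosine phosphatase that negatively regulates T-cell receptor signalling by dephosphorylating kinases such as LCK, FYN and ZAP70. Expression is driven by the human cytomegalovirus immediate early enhancer and promoter and terminated by an SV40 polyadenylation signal. The short Discosoma-derived fluorescent protein fragment that the annotation labels "Blue102", lying immediately upstream of and adjoining the PTPN22 coding region, most plausibly corresponds to the sfCherry(11) tag. This is the small eleventh beta-strand of a split sfCherry. It is not fluorescent alone, but it reconstitutes red fluorescence when the complementary sfCherry(1-10) fragment is supplied. T3 and T7 phage promoters flank the insert, a legacy of the backbone that permits in vitro transcription or sequencing from either side. The cloning sites used are not recorded.

In bacteria the plasmid replicates from a high-copy ColE1/pUC-type origin and is selected with kanamycin. The NeoR/KanR gene (Tn5 aminoglycoside phosphotransferase) sits behind tandem bacterial (bla) and SV40 early promoters and ends with an HSV TK polyadenylation signal. The same marker can therefore confer G418 resistance in mammalian cells for stable selection. An f1 origin allows single-stranded DNA production. Several other annotated pieces (lacZα, SV40 small t intron and large T, ble, bGH poly(A)) are short backbone remnants rather than functional units. The record gives the purpose only as mammalian expression of this tagged PTPN22 mutant. The split-tag design would suit fluorescence complementation imaging of the truncated protein, for example to compare it with other PTPN22 forms, although the record does not describe specific experiments.
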