Features (pLannotate 1.2.2; 19 found; start..end, strand, type, name):
     67..370     +  enhancer       CMV enhancer: human cytomegalovirus immediate early enhancer
    371..574     +  promoter       CMV promoter: human cytomegalovirus (CMV) immediate early promoter
    620..638     +  promoter       T3 promoter: promoter for bacteriophage T3 RNA polymerase
    651..674     +  misc_feature   MCS (fragment): pBluescript multiple cloning site
    682..747     +  CDS            Blue102 (fragment) (sequence partly withheld): Blue102 is a fluorescent protein published in 2010, derived from Discosoma sp..
    739..2916    +  CDS            PTPN22 (fragment) (sequence partly withheld): PTN22_HUMAN - Also known as PTPN8. Experimental evidence at protein level: Swiss-Prot protein existence level 1. Acts as negative regulator of T-cell receptor (TCR) signaling by direct dephosphorylation of the Src family kinases LCK and FYN, ITAMs of the TCRz/CD3 complex, as well as ZAP70, VAV, VCP and other key signaling molecules (PubMed:16461343, PubMed:18056643). Associates with and probably dephosphorylates CBL. Dephosphorylates LCK at its activating 'Tyr-394' residue (PubMed:21719704). Dephosphorylates ZAP70 at its activating 'Tyr-493' residue (PubMed:16461343). Dephosphorylates the immu
   2975..2993    -  promoter       T7 promoter: promoter for bacteriophage T7 RNA polymerase
   3003..3042    +  CDS            lacZα (fragment): LacZα fragment of β-galactosidase; lacZ fragment
   3052..3107    +  intron         small t intron (fragment): SV40 (simian virus 40) small t antigen intron
   3107..3244    +  CDS            large T antigen (fragment): large T antigen from SV40 (simian virus 40)
   3267..3388    +  polyA_signal   SV40 poly(A) signal: SV40 polyadenylation signal
   3422..3850    -  rep_origin     f1 ori (sequence partly withheld): f1 bacteriophage origin of replication; arrow indicates direction of (+) strand synthesis
   3877..3979    +  promoter       AmpR promoter: bla
   3983..4340    +  promoter       SV40 promoter: SV40 enhancer and early promoter
   4375..5169    +  CDS            NeoR/KanR: aminoglycoside phosphotransferase from Tn5; aph(3')-II (or nptII); confers resistance to neomycin, kanamycin, and G418 (Geneticin®)
   5190..5342    +  CDS            ble (fragment): BLE_KLEPN - Experimental evidence at protein level: Swiss-Prot protein existence level 1. Binding protein with a strong affinity to the bleomycin family of antibiotics. Binds to CL990; an antimitotic-antibiotic compound. From Klebsiella pneumoniae.
   5401..5448    +  polyA_signal   HSV TK poly(A) signal: herpes simplex virus thymidine kinase polyadenylation signal (Cole and Stacy, 1985)
   5539..5555    -  polyA_signal   bGH poly(A) signal (fragment): bovine growth hormone polyadenylation signal
   5777..6365    +  rep_origin     ori: high-copy-number ColE1/pMB1/pBR322/pUC origin of replication
>Addgene plasmid #195387 | sfCherry11-Ex1-17-PTPN22 | addgene full sequence | sequence record 387974 | Addgene NGS Result
ATGCATTAGTTATTAATAGTAATCAATTACGGGGTCATTAGTTCATAGCCCATATATGGAGTTCCGCGTT
ACATAACTTACGGTAAATGGCCCGCCTGGCTGACCGCCCAACGACCCCCGCCCATTGACGTCAATAATGA
CGTATGTTCCCATAGTAACGCCAATAGGGACTTTCCATTGACGTCAATGGGTGGAGTATTTACGGTAAAC
TGCCCACTTGGCAGTACATCAAGTGTATCATATGCCAAGTACGCCCCCTATTGACGTCAATGACGGTAAA
TGGCCCGCCTGGCATTATGCCCAGTACATGACCTTATGGGACTTTCCTACTTGGCAGTACATCTACGTAT
TAGTCATCGCTATTACCATGGTGATGCGGTTTTGGCAGTACATCAATGGGCGTGGATAGCGGTTTGACTC
ACGGGGATTTCCAAGTCTCCACCCCATTGACGTCAATGGGAGTTTGTTTTGGCACCAAAATCAACGGGAC
TTTCCAAAATGTCGTAACAACTCCGCCCCATTGACGCAAATGGGCGGTAGGCGTGTACGGTGGGAGGTCT
ATATAAGCAGAGCTGGTTTAGTGAACCGTCAGATCCGCTAGCGATTACGCCAAGCTCGAAATTAACCCTC
ACTAAAGGGAACAAAAGCTGGAGCTCCACCGCGGTGGCGGCCGCCACCATGTACACCATCGTGGAGCAGT
ACGAGAGAGCCGAGGCCAGACACAGCACCGGTGGCGGC
[900 nt withheld, positions 739-1638]
CATTCTGGAACAGAGAGTCAAGCAAAGCATTGTATTCCTGAGAAAAATCACACTCTCCAAGCAGACTCTT
ATTCTCCTAATTTACCAAAAAGTACCACAAAAGCAGCAAAAATGATGAACCAACAAAGGACAAAAATGGA
AATCAAAGAATCTTCTTCCTTTGACTTTAGGACTTCTGAAATAAGTGCAAAAGAAGAGCTAGTTTTGCAC
CCTGCTAAATCAAGCACTTCTTTTGACTTTCTGGAGCTAAATTACAGTTTTGACAAAAATGCTGACACAA
CCATGAAATGGCAGACAAAGGCATTTCCAATAGTTGGGGAGCCTCTTCAGAAGCATCAAAGTTTGGATTT
GGGCTCTCTTTTGTTTGAGGGATGTTCTAATTCTAAACCTGTAAATGCAGCAGGAAGATATTTTAATTCA
AAGGTGCCAATAACACGGACCAAATCAACTCCTTTTGAATTGATACAGCAGAGAGAAACCAAGGAGGTGG
ACAGCAAGGAAAACTTTTCTTATTTGGAATCTCAACCACATGATTCTTGTTTTGTAGAGATGCAGGCTCA
AAAAGTAATGCATGTTTCTTCAGCAGAACTGAATTATTCACTGCCATATGACTCTAAACACCAAATACGT
AATGCCTCTAATGTAAAGCACCATGACTCTAGTGCTCTTGGTGTATATTCTTACATACCTTTAGTGGAAA
ATCCTTATTTTTCATCATGGCCTCCAAGTGGTACCAGTTCTAAGATGTCTCTTGATTTACCTGAGAAGCA
AGATGGAACTGTTTTTCCTTCTTCTCTGTTGCCAACATCCTCTACATCCCTCTTCTCTTATTACAATTCA
CATGATTCTTTATCACTGAATTCTCCAACCAATATTTCCTCACTATTGAACCAGGAGTCAGCTGTACTAG
CAACTGCTCCAAGGATAGATGATGAAATCCCCCCTCCACTTCCTGTACGGACACCTGAATCATTTATTGT
GGTTGAGGAAGCTGGAGAATTCTCACCAAATGTTCCCAAATCCTTATCCTCAGCTGTGAAGGTAAAAATT
GGAACATCACTGGAATGGGGTGGAACATCTGAACCAAAGAAATTTGATGACTCTGTGATACTTAGACCAA
GCAAGAGTGTAAAACTCCGAAGTCCTAAATCAGAACTACATCAAGATCGTTCTTCTCCCCCACCTCCTCT
CCCAGAAAGAACTCTAGAGTCCTTCTTTCTTGCCGATGAAGATTAATAAAACTCCAGATTTATAATAATA
TGGGCTGCAAGTACACCTCGAGGGGGGGCCCGGTACCTTAATTAATTAAGGTACCAGGTAAGTGTACCCA
ATTCGCCCTATAGTGAGTCGTATTACAATTCACTCGATCGCCCTTCCCAACAGTTGCGCAGCCTGAATGG
CGAATGGAGATCCAATTTTTAAGTGTATAATGTGTTAAACTACTGATTCTAATTGTTTGTGTATTTTAGA
TTCACAGTCCCAAGGCTCATTTCAGGCCCCTCAGTCCTCACAGTCTGTTCATGATCATAATCAGCCATAC
CACATTTGTAGAGGTTTTACTTGCTTTAAAAAACCTCCCACACCTCCCCCTGAACCTGAAACATAAAATG
AATGCAATTGTTGTTGTTAACTTGTTTATTGCAGCTTATAATGGTTACAAATAAAGCAATAGCATCACAA
ATTTCACAAATAAAGCATTTTTTTCACTGCATTCTAGTTGTGGTTTGTCCAAACTCATCAATGTATCTTA
ACGCGTAAATTGTAAGCGTTAATATTTTGTTAAAATTCGCGTTAAATTTTTGTTAAATCAGCTCATTTTT
TAACCAATAGGCCGAAATCGGCAAAATCCCTTATAAATCAAAAGAATAGACCGAGATAGGGT
[37 nt withheld, positions 3521-3557]
AAAGAACGTGGACTCCAACGTCAAAGG
[49 nt withheld, positions 3585-3633]
T
[91 nt withheld, positions 3635-3725]
G
[124 nt withheld, positions 3727-3850]
CAGGTGGCACTTTTCGGGGAAATGTGCGCGGAACCCCTATTTGTTTATTTTTCTAAATACATTCAAATAT
GTATCCGCTCATGAGACAATAACCCTGATAAATGCTTCAATAATATTGAAAAAGGAAGAATCCTGAGGCG
GAAAGAACCAGCTGTGGAATGTGTGTCAGTTAGGGTGTGGAAAGTCCCCAGGCTCCCCAGCAGGCAGAAG
TATGCAAAGCATGCATCTCAATTAGTCAGCAACCAGGTGTGGAAAGTCCCCAGGCTCCCCAGCAGGCAGA
AGTATGCAAAGCATGCATCTCAATTAGTCAGCAACCATAGTCCCGCCCCTAACTCCGCCCATCCCGCCCC
TAACTCCGCCCAGTTCCGCCCATTCTCCGCCCCATGGCTGACTAATTTTTTTTATTTATGCAGAGGCCGA
GGCCGCCTCGGCCTCTGAGCTATTCCAGAAGTAGTGAGGAGGCTTTTTTGGAGGCCTAGGCTTTTGCAAA
GATCGATCAAGAGACAGGATGAGGATCGTTTCGCATGATTGAACAAGATGGATTGCACGCAGGTTCTCCG
GCCGCTTGGGTGGAGAGGCTATTCGGCTATGACTGGGCACAACAGACAATCGGCTGCTCTGATGCCGCCG
TGTTCCGGCTGTCAGCGCAGGGGCGCCCGGTTCTTTTTGTCAAGACCGACCTGTCCGGTGCCCTGAATGA
ACTGCAAGACGAGGCAGCGCGGCTATCGTGGCTGGCCACGACGGGCGTTCCTTGCGCAGCTGTGCTCGAC
GTTGTCACTGAAGCGGGAAGGGACTGGCTGCTATTGGGCGAAGTGCCGGGGCAGGATCTCCTGTCATCTC
ACCTTGCTCCTGCCGAGAAAGTATCCATCATGGCTGATGCAATGCGGCGGCTGCATACGCTTGATCCGGC
TACCTGCCCATTCGACCACCAAGCGAAACATCGCATCGAGCGAGCACGTACTCGGATGGAAGCCGGTCTT
GTCGATCAGGATGATCTGGACGAAGAACATCAGGGGCTCGCGCCAGCCGAACTGTTCGCCAGGCTCAAGG
CGAGCATGCCCGACGGCGAGGATCTCGTCGTGACCCATGGCGATGCCTGCTTGCCGAATATCATGGTGGA
AAATGGCCGCTTTTCTGGATTCATCGACTGTGGCCGGCTGGGTGTGGCGGACCGCTATCAGGACATAGCG
TTGGCTACCCGTGATATTGCTGAAGAACTTGGCGGCGAATGGGCTGACCGCTTCCTCGTGCTTTACGGTA
TCGCCGCTCCCGATTCGCAGCGCATCGCCTTCTATCGCCTTCTTGACGAGTTCTTCTGAGCGGGACTCTG
GGGTTCGAAATGACCGACCAAGCGACGCCCAACCTGCCATCACGAGATTTCGATTCCACCGCCGCCTTCT
ATGAAAGGTTGGGCTTCGGAATCGTTTTCCGGGACGCCGGCTGGATGATCCTCCAGCGCGGGGATCTCAT
GCTGGAGTTCTTCGCCCACCCTAGGGGGAGGCTAACTGAAACACGGAAGGAGACAATACCGGAAGGAACC
CGCGCTATGACGGCAATAAAAAGACAGAATAAAACGCACGGTGTTGGGTCGTTTGTTCATAAACGCGGGG
TTCGGTCCCAGGGCTGGCACTCTGTCGATACCCCACCGAGACCCCATTGGGGCCAATACGCCCGCGTTTC
TTCCTTTTCCCCACCCCACCCCCCAAGTTCGGGTGAAGGCCCAGGGCTCGCAGCCAACGTCGGGGCGGCA
GGCCCTGCCATAGCCTCAGGTTACTCATATATACTTTAGATTGATTTAAAACTTCATTTTTAATTTAAAA
GGATCTAGGTGAAGATCCTTTTTGATAATCTCATGACCAAAATCCCTTAACGTGAGTTTTCGTTCCACTG
AGCGTCAGACCCCGTAGAAAAGATCAAAGGATCTTCTTGAGATCCTTTTTTTCTGCGCGTAATCTGCTGC
TTGCAAACAAAAAAACCACCGCTACCAGCGGTGGTTTGTTTGCCGGATCAAGAGCTACCAACTCTTTTTC
CGAAGGTAACTGGCTTCAGCAGAGCGCAGATACCAAATACTGTTCTTCTAGTGTAGCCGTAGTTAGGCCA
CCACTTCAAGAACTCTGTAGCACCGCCTACATACCTCGCTCTGCTAATCCTGTTACCAGTGGCTGCTGCC
AGTGGCGATAAGTCGTGTCTTACCGGGTTGGACTCAAGACGATAGTTACCGGATAAGGCGCAGCGGTCGG
GCTGAACGGGGGGTTCGTGCACACAGCCCAGCTTGGAGCGAACGACCTACACCGAACTGAGATACCTACA
GCGTGAGCTATGAGAAAGCGCCACGCTTCCCGAAGGGAGAAAGGCGGACAGGTATCCGGTAAGCGGCAGG
GTCGGAACAGGAGAGCGCACGAGGGAGCTTCCAGGGGGAAACGCCTGGTATCTTTATAGTCCTGTCGGGT
TTCGCCACCTCTGACTTGAGCGTCGATTTTTGTGATGCTCGTCAGGGGGGCGGAGCCTATGGAAAAACGC
CAGCAACGCGGCCTTTTTACGGTTCCTGGCCTTTTGCTGGCCTTTTGCTCACATGTTCTTTCCTGCGTTA
TCCCCTGATTCTGTGGATAACCGTATTACCGCC
